>Addgene plasmid #117996 | pESC/mCitrine | depositor full sequence | sequence record 224421 | pESC/mCitrine sequence 7291 bps
TCGCGCGTTTCGGTGATGACGGTGAAAACCTCTGACACATGCAGCTCCCGGAGACGGTCACAGCTTGTCT
GTAAGCGGATGCCGGGAGCAGACAAGCCCGTCAGGGCGCGTCAGCGGGTGTTGGCGGGTGTCGGGGCTGG
CTTAACTATGCGGCATCAGAGCAGATTGTACTGAGAGTGCACCATACCACAGCTTTTCAATTCAATTCAT
CATTTTTTTTTTATTCTTTTTTTTGATTTCGGTTTCTTTGAAATTTTTTTGATTCGGTAATCTCCGAACA
GAAGGAAGAACGAAGGAAGGAGCACAGACTTAGATTGGTATATATACGCATATGTAGTGTTGAAGAAACA
TGAAATTGCCCAGTATTCTTAACCCAACTGCACAGAACAAAAACCTGCAGGAAACGAAGATAAATCATGT
CGAAAGCTACATATAAGGAACGTGCTGCTACTCATCCTAGTCCTGTTGCTGCCAAGCTATTTAATATCAT
GCACGAAAAGCAAACAAACTTGTGTGCTTCATTGGATGTTCGTACCACCAAGGAATTACTGGAGTTAGTT
GAAGCATTAGGTCCCAAAATTTGTTTACTAAAAACACATGTGGATATCTTGACTGATTTTTCCATGGAGG
GCACAGTTAAGCCGCTAAAGGCATTATCCGCCAAGTACAATTTTTTACTCTTCGAAGACAGAAAATTTGC
TGACATTGGTAATACAGTCAAATTGCAGTACTCTGCGGGTGTATACAGAATAGCAGAATGGGCAGACATT
ACGAATGCACACGGTGTGGTGGGCCCAGGTATTGTTAGCGGTTTGAAGCAGGCGGCAGAAGAAGTAACAA
AGGAACCTAGAGGCCTTTTGATGTTAGCAGAATTGTCATGCAAGGGCTCCCTATCTACTGGAGAATATAC
TAAGGGTACTGTTGACATTGCGAAGAGCGACAAAGATTTTGTTATCGGCTTTATTGCTCAAAGAGACATG
GGTGGAAGAGATGAAGGTTACGATTGGTTGATTATGACACCCGGTGTGGGTTTAGATGACAAGGGAGACG
CATTGGGTCAACAGTATAGAACCGTGGATGATGTGGTCTCTACAGGATCTGACATTATTATTGTTGGAAG
AGGACTATTTGCAAAGGGAAGGGATGCTAAGGTAGAGGGTGAACGTTACAGAAAAGCAGGCTGGGAAGCA
TATTTGAGAAGATGCGGCCAGCAAAACTAAAAAACTGTATTATAAGTAAATGCATGTATACTAAACTCAC
AAATTAGAGCTTCAATTTAATTATATCAGTTATTACCCTATGCGGTGTGAAATACCGCACAGATGCGTAA
GGAGAAAATACCGCATCAGGAAATTGTAAACGTTAATATTTTGTTAAAATTCGCGTTAAATTTTTGTTAA
ATCAGCTCATTTTTTAACCAATAGGCCGAAATCGGCAAAATCCCTTATAAATCAAAAGAATAGACCGAGA
TAGGGT
[37 nt withheld, positions 1477-1513]
AAAGAACGTGGACTCCAACGTCAAAGG
[49 nt withheld, positions 1541-1589]
T
[91 nt withheld, positions 1591-1681]
G
[124 nt withheld, positions 1683-1806]
CCATTCGCCATTCAGGCTGCGCAACTGTTGGGAAGGGCGATCGGTGCGGGCCTCTTCGCTATTACGCCAG
CTGAATTGGAGCGACCTCATGCTATACCTGAGAAAGCAACCTGACCTACAGGAAAGAGTTACTCAAGAAT
AAGAATTTTCGTTTTAAAACCTAAGAGTCACTTTAAAATTTGTATACACTTATTTTTTTTATAACTTATT
TAATAATAAAAATCATAAATCATAAGAAATTCGCTTATTTAGAAGTGTCAACAACGTATCTACCAACGAT
TTGACCCTTTTCCATCTTTTCGTAAATTTCTGGCAAGGTAGACAAGCCGACAACCTTGATTGGAGACTTG
ACCAAACCTCTGGCGAAGAATTGTTAATTAAGAGCTCAGATCTTATCGTCGTCATCCTTGTAATCCATCG
ATACTAGTGCGGCCGCCCTTTAGTGAGGGTTGAATTCGAATTTTCAAAAATTCTTACTTTTTTTTTGGAT
GGACGCAAAGAAGTTTAATAATCATATTACATGGCATTACCACCATATACATATCCATATACATATCCAT
ATCTAATCTTACTTATATGTTGTGGAAATGTAAAGAGCCCCATTATCTTAGCCTAAAAAAACCTTCTCTT
TGGAACTTTCAGTAATACGCTTAACTGCTCATTGCTATATTGAAGTACGGATTAGAAGCCGCCGAGCGGG
TGACAGCCCTCCGAAGGAAGACTCTCCTCCGTGCGTCCTCGTCTTCACCGGTCGCGTTCCTGAAACGCAG
ATGTGCCTCGCGCCGCACTGCTCCGAACAATAAAGATTCTACAATACTAGCTTTTATGGTTATGAAGAGG
AAAAATTGGCAGTAACCTGGCCCCACAAACCTTCAAATGAACGAATCAAATTAACAACCATAGGATGATA
ATGCGATTAGTTTTTTAGCCTTATTTCTGGGGTAATTAATCAGCGAAGCGATGATTTTTGATCTATTAAC
AGATATATAAATGCAAAAACTGCATAACCACTTTAACTAATACTTTCAACATTTTCGGTTTGTATTACTT
CTTATTCAAATGTAATAAAAGTATCAACAAAAAATTGTTAATATACCTCTATACTTTAACGTCAAGGAGA
AAAAACCCCGGATCCCTCAATGGTGAGCAAGGGCGAGGAGCTGTTCACCGGGGTGGTGCCCATCCTGGTC
GAGCTGGACGGCGACGTAAACGGCCACAAGTTCAGCGTGTCCGGCGAGGGCGAGGGCGATGCCACCTACG
GCAAGCTGACCCTGAAGTTCATCTGCACCACCGGCAAGCTGCCCGTGCCCTGGCCCACCCTCGTGACCAC
CTTCGGCTACGGCCTGATGTGCTTCGCCCGCTACCCCGACCACATGAAGCAGCACGACTTCTTCAAGTCC
GCCATGCCCGAAGGCTACGTCCAGGAGCGCACCATCTTCTTCAAGGACGACGGCAACTACAAGACCCGCG
CCGAGGTGAAGTTCGAGGGCGACACCCTGGTGAACCGCATCGAGCTGAAGGGCATCGACTTCAAGGAGGA
CGGCAACATCCTGGGGCACAAGCTGGAGTACAACTACAACAGCCACAACGTCTATATCATGGCCGACAAG
CAGAAGAACGGCATCAAGGTGAACTTCAAGATCCGCCACAACATCGAGGACGGCAGCGTGCAGCTCGCCG
ACCACTACCAGCAGAACACCCCCATCGGCGACGGCCCCGTGCTGCTGCCCGACAACCACTACCTGAGCTA
CCAGTCCAAGCTGAGCAAAGACCCCAACGAGAAGCGCGATCACATGGTCCTGCTGGAGTTCGTGACCGCC
GCCGGGATCACTCTCGGCATGGACGAGCTGTACAAGTAACTCGAGTAAGCTTGGTACCGCGGCTAGCTAA
GATCCGCTCTAACCGAAAAGGAAGGAGTTAGACAACCTGAAGTCTAGGTCCCTATTTATTTTTTTATAGT
TATGTTAGTATTAAGAACGTTATTTATATTTCAAATTTTTCTTTTTTTTCTGTACAGACGCGTGTACGCA
TGTAACATTATACTGAAAACCTTGCTTGAGAAGGTTTTGGGACGCTCGAAGATCCAGCTGCATTAATGAA
TCGGCCAACGCGCGGGGAGAGGCGGTTTGCGTATTGGGCGCTCTTCCGCTTCCTCGCTCACTGACTCGCT
GCGCTCGGTCGTTCGGCTGCGGCGAGCGGTATCAGCTCACTCAAAGGCGGTAATACGGTTATCCACAGAA
TCAGGGGATAACGCAGGAAAGAACATGTGAGCAAAAGGCCAGCAAAAGGCCAGGAACCGTAAAAAGGCCG
CGTTGCTGGCGTTTTTCCATAGGCTCCGCCCCCCTGACGAGCATCACAAAAATCGACGCTCAAGTCAGAG
GTGGCGAAACCCGACAGGACTATAAAGATACCAGGCGTTTCCCCCTGGAAGCTCCCTCGTGCGCTCTCCT
GTTCCGACCCTGCCGCTTACCGGATACCTGTCCGCCTTTCTCCCTTCGGGAAGCGTGGCGCTTTCTCATA
GCTCACGCTGTAGGTATCTCAGTTCGGTGTAGGTCGTTCGCTCCAAGCTGGGCTGTGTGCACGAACCCCC
CGTTCAGCCCGACCGCTGCGCCTTATCCGGTAACTATCGTCTTGAGTCCAACCCGGTAAGACACGACTTA
TCGCCACTGGCAGCAGCCACTGGTAACAGGATTAGCAGAGCGAGGTATGTAGGCGGTGCTACAGAGTTCT
TGAAGTGGTGGCCTAACTACGGCTACACTAGAAGGACAGTATTTGGTATCTGCGCTCTGCTGAAGCCAGT
TACCTTCGGAAAAAGAGTTGGTAGCTCTTGATCCGGCAAACAAACCACCGCTGGTAGCGGTGGTTTTTTT
GTTTGCAAGCAGCAGATTACGCGCAGAAAAAAAGGATCTCAAGAAGATCCTTTGATCTTTTCTACGGGGT
CTGACGCTCAGTGGAACGAAAACTCACGTTAAGGGATTTTGGTCATGAGATTATCAAAAAGGATCTTCAC
CTAGATCCTTTTAAATTAAAAATGAAGTTTTAAATCAATCTAAAGTATATATGAGTAAACTTGGTCTGAC
AGTTACCAATGCTTAATCAGTGAGGCACCTATCTCAGCGATCTGTCTATTTCGTTCATCCATAGTTGCCT
GACTCCCCGTCGTGTAGATAACTACGATACGGGAGGGCTTACCATCTGGCCCCAGTGCTGCAATGATACC
GCGAGACCCACGCTCACCGGCTCCAGATTTATCAGCAATAAACCAGCCAGCCGGAAGGGCCGAGCGCAGA
AGTGGTCCTGCAACTTTATCCGCCTCCATCCAGTCTATTAATTGTTGCCGGGAAGCTAGAGTAAGTAGTT
CGCCAGTTAATAGTTTGCGCAACGTTGTTGCCATTGCTACAGGCATCGTGGTGTCACGCTCGTCGTTTGG
TATGGCTTCATTCAGCTCCGGTTCCCAACGATCAAGGCGAGTTACATGATCCCCCATGTTGTGCAAAAAA
GCGGTTAGCTCCTTCGGTCCTCCGATCGTTGTCAGAAGTAAGTTGGCCGCAGTGTTATCACTCATGGTTA
TGGCAGCACTGCATAATTCTCTTACTGTCATGCCATCCGTAAGATGCTTTTCTGTGACTGGTGAGTACTC
AACCAAGTCATTCTGAGAATAGTGTATGCGGCGACCGAGTTGCTCTTGCCCGGCGTCAATACGGGATAAT
ACCGCGCCACATAGCAGAACTTTAAAAGTGCTCATCATTGGAAAACGTTCTTCGGGGCGAAAACTCTCAA
GGATCTTACCGCTGTTGAGATCCAGTTCGATGTAACCCACTCGTGCACCCAACTGATCTTCAGCATCTTT
TACTTTCACCAGCGTTTCTGGGTGAGCAAAAACAGGAAGGCAAAATGCCGCAAAAAAGGGAATAAGGGCG
ACACGGAAATGTTGAATACTCATACTCTTCCTTTTTCAATATTATTGAAGCATTTATCAGGGTTATTGTC
TCATGAGCGGATACATATTTGAATGTATTTAGAAAAATAAACAAATAGGGGTTCCGCGCACATTTCCCCG
AAAAGTGCCACCTGAACGAAGCATCTGTGCTTCATTTTGTAGAACAAAAATGCAACGCGAGAGCGCTAAT
TTTTCAAACAAAGAATCTGAGCTGCATTTTTACAGAACAGAAATGCAACGCGAAAGCGCTATTTTACCAA
CGAAGAATCTGTGCTTCATTTTTGTAAAACAAAAATGCAACGCGAGAGCGCTAATTTTTCAAACAAAGAA
TCTGAGCTGCATTTTTACAGAACAGAAATGCAACGCGAGAGCGCTATTTTACCAACAAAGAATCTATACT
TCTTTTTTGTTCTACAAAAATGCATCCCGAGAGCGCTATTTTTCTAACAAAGCATCTTAGATTACTTTTT
TTCTCCTTTGTGCGCTCTATAATGCAGTCTCTTGATAACTTTTTGCACTGTAGGTCCGTTAAGGTTAGAA
GAAGGCTACTTTGGTGTCTATTTTCTCTTCCATAAAAAAAGCCTGACTCCACTTCCCGCGTTTACTGATT
ACTAGCGAAGCTGCGGGTGCATTTTTTCAAGATAAAGGCATCCCCGATTATATTCTATACCGATGTGGAT
TGCGCATACTTTGTGAACAGAAAGTGATAGCGTTGATGATTCTTCATTGGTCAGAAAATTATGAACGGTT
TCTTCTATTTTGTCTCTATATACTACGTATAGGAAATGTTTACATTTTCGTATTGTTTTCGATTCACTCT
ATGAATAGTTCTTACTACAATTTTTTTGTCTAAAGAGTAATACTAGAGATAAACATAAAAAATGTAGAGG
TCGAGTTTAGATGCAAGTTCAAGGAGCGAAAGGTGGATGGGTAGGTTATATAGGGATATAGCACAGAGAT
ATATAGCAAAGAGATACTTTTGAGCAATGTTTGTGGAAGCGGTATTCGCAATATTTTAGTAGCTCGTTAC
AGTCCGGTGCGTTTTTGGTTTTTTGAAAGTGCGTCTTCAGAGCGCTTTTGGTTTTCAAAAGCGCTCTGAA
GTTCCTATACTTTCTAGAGAATAGGAACTTCGGAATAGGAACTTCAAAGCGTTTCCGAAAACGAGCGCTT
CCGAAAATGCAACGCGAGCTGCGCACATACAGCTCACTGTTCACGTCGCACCTATATCTGCGTGTTGCCT
GTATATATATATACATGAGAAGAACGGCATAGTGCGTGTTTATGCTTAAATGCGTACTTATATGCGTCTA
TTTATGTAGGATGAAAGGTAGTCTAGTACCTCCTGTGATATTATCCCATTCCATGCGGGGTATCGTATGC
TTCCTTCAGCACTACCCTTTAGCTGTTCTATATGCTGCCACTCCTCAATTGGATTAGTCTCATCCTTCAA
TGCTATCATTTCCTTTGATATTGGATCATACTAAGAAACCATTATTATCATGACATTAACCTATAAAAAT
AGGCGTATCACGAGGCCCTTTCGTC
Features (pLannotate 1.2.2; 18 found; start..end, strand, type, name):
    137..186     +  misc_feature   bom (fragment): basis of mobility region from pBR322
    201..416     +  promoter       URA3 promoter: S. cerevisiae URA3
    417..1220    +  CDS            URA3: orotidine-5'-phosphate decarboxylase, required for uracil biosynthesis; S. cerevisiae URA3; yeast auxotrophic marker, counterselectable with 5-fluoroorotic acid (5-FOA)
   1299..1350    +  misc_feature   bom (fragment): basis of mobility region from pBR322
   1351..1806    -  rep_origin     f1 ori (sequence partly withheld): f1 bacteriophage origin of replication; arrow indicates direction of (+) strand synthesis
   1810..1879    -  CDS            lacZα (fragment): LacZα fragment of β-galactosidase; lacZ fragment
   1885..2050    -  terminator     ADH1 terminator: S. cerevisiae ADH1; transcription terminator for the S. cerevisiae alcohol dehydrogenase 1 (ADH1) gene
   2054..2176    -  CDS            ADH1 (fragment): ADH1_YEAST - Also known as ADC1. Experimental evidence at protein level: Swiss-Prot protein existence level 1. This isozyme preferentially catalyzes the conversion of primary unbranched alcohols to their corresponding aldehydes. Also shows activity toward secondary alcohols. From Saccharomyces cerevisiae (strain ATCC 204508 / S288c) (Baker's yeast).
   2195..2221    -  CDS            3xFLAG (fragment): three tandem FLAG® epitope tags
   2268..2932    +  promoter       GAL1,10 promoter: GAL1 and GAL10 genes of S. cerevisiae; divergent inducible promoter, regulated by Gal4
   2946..3662    +  CDS            mCitrine: mCitrine is a basic (constitutively fluorescent) yellow fluorescent protein published in 2001, derived from Aequorea victoria.
   3698..3887    +  terminator     CYC1 terminator: S. cerevisiae CYC1; transcription terminator for CYC1
   3890..3947    -  CDS            lacI (fragment): lac repressor; lacI; The lac repressor binds to the lac operator to inhibit transcription in E. coli. This inhibition can be relieved by adding lactose or isopropyl-β-D-thiogalactopyranoside (IPTG).
   4130..4718    -  rep_origin     ori: high-copy-number ColE1/pMB1/pBR322/pUC origin of replication
   4889..5749    -  CDS            AmpR: β-lactamase; bla; confers resistance to ampicillin, carbenicillin, and related antibiotics
   5750..5854    -  promoter       AmpR promoter: bla
   5881..7223    -  rep_origin     2μ ori: yeast 2μ plasmid origin of replication
   7291..35      +  CDS            rop (fragment) (across the origin): Rop protein, which maintains plasmids at low copy number; rop
