>Addgene plasmid #117996 | pESC/mCitrine | addgene full sequence | sequence record 229428 | Addgene NGS Result
TTTCAAAAATTCTTACTTTTTTTTTGGATGGACGCAAAGAAGTTTAATAATCATATTACATGGCATTACC
ACCATATACATATCCATATACATATCCATATCTAATCTTACTTATATGTTGTGGAAATGTAAAGAGCCCC
ATTATCTTAGCCTAAAAAAACCTTCTCTTTGGAACTTTCAGTAATACGCTTAACTGCTCATTGCTATATT
GAAGTACGGATTAGAAGCCGCCGAGCGGGTGACAGCCCTCCGAAGGAAGACTCTCCTCCGTGCGTCCTCG
TCTTCACCGGTCGCGTTCCTGAAACGCAGATGTGCCTCGCGCCGCACTGCTCCGAACAATAAAGATTCTA
CAATACTAGCTTTTATGGTTATGAAGAGGAAAAATTGGCAGTAACCTGGCCCCACAAACCTTCAAATGAA
CGAATCAAATTAACAACCATAGGATGATAATGCGATTAGTTTTTTAGCCTTATTTCTGGGGTAATTAATC
AGCGAAGCGATGATTTTTGATCTATTAACAGATATATAAATGCAAAAACTGCATAACCACTTTAACTAAT
ACTTTCAACATTTTCGGTTTGTATTACTTCTTATTCAAATGTAATAAAAGTATCAACAAAAAATTGTTAA
TATACCTCTATACTTTAACGTCAAGGAGAAAAAACCCCGGATCCCTCAATGGTGAGCAAGGGCGAGGAGA
TGTTCACCGGGGTGGTGCCCATCCTGGTCGAGCTGGACGGCGACGTAAACGGCCACAAGTTCAGCGTGTC
CGGCGAGGGCGAGGGCGATGCCACCTACGGCAAGCTGACCCTGAAGTTCATCTGCACCACCGGCAAGCTG
CCCGTGCCCTGGCCCACCCTCGTGACCACCTTCGGCTACGGCCTGATGTGCTTCGCCCGCTACCCCGACC
ACATGAAGCAGCACGACTTCTTCAAGTCCGCCATGCCCGAAGGCTACGTCCAGGAGCGCACCATCTTCTT
CAAGGACGACGGCAACTACAAGACCCGCGCCGAGGTGAAGTTCGAGGGCGACACCCTGGTGAACCGCATC
GAGCTGAAGGGCATCGACTTCAAGGAGGACGGCAACATCCTGGGGCACAAGCTGGAGTACAACTACAACA
GCCACAACGTCTATATCATGGCCGACAAGCAGAAGAACGGCATCAAGGTGAACTTCAAGATCCGCCACAA
CATCGAGGACGGCAGCGTGCAGCTCGCCGACCACTACCAGCAGAACACCCCCATCGGCGACGGCCCCGTG
CTGCTGCCCGACAACCACTACCTGAGCTACCAGTCCAAGCTGAGCAAAGACCCCAACGAGAAGCGCGATC
ACATGGTCCTGCTGGAGTTCGTGACCGCCGCCGGGATCACTCTCGGCATGGACGAGCTGTACAAGTAGCT
CGAGTAAGCTTGGTACCGCGGCTAGCTAAGATCCGCTCTAACCGAAAAGGAAGGAGTTAGACAACCTGAA
GTCTAGGTCCCTATTTATTTTTTTATAGTTATGTTAGTATTAAGAACGTTATTTATATTTCAAATTTTTC
TTTTTTTTCTGTACAGACGCGTGTACGCATGTAACATTATACTGAAAACCTTGCTTGAGAAGGTTTTGGG
ACGCTCGAAGATCCAGCTGCATTAATGAATCGGCCAACGCGCGGGGAGAGGCGGTTTGCGTATTGGGCGC
TCTTCCGCTTCCTCGCTCACTGACTCGCTGCGCTCGGTCGTTCGGCTGCGGCGAGCGGTATCAGCTCACT
CAAAGGCGGTAATACGGTTATCCACAGAATCAGGGGATAACGCAGGAAAGAACATGTGAGCAAAAGGCCA
GCAAAAGGCCAGGAACCGTAAAAAGGCCGCGTTGCTGGCGTTTTTCCATAGGCTCCGCCCCCCTGACGAG
CATCACAAAAATCGACGCTCAAGTCAGAGGTGGCGAAACCCGACAGGACTATAAAGATACCAGGCGTTTC
CCCCTGGAAGCTCCCTCGTGCGCTCTCCTGTTCCGACCCTGCCGCTTACCGGATACCTGTCCGCCTTTCT
CCCTTCGGGAAGCGTGGCGCTTTCTCATAGCTCACGCTGTAGGTATCTCAGTTCGGTGTAGGTCGTTCGC
TCCAAGCTGGGCTGTGTGCACGAACCCCCCGTTCAGCCCGACCGCTGCGCCTTATCCGGTAACTATCGTC
TTGAGTCCAACCCGGTAAGACACGACTTATCGCCACTGGCAGCAGCCACTGGTAACAGGATTAGCAGAGC
GAGGTATGTAGGCGGTGCTACAGAGTTCTTGAAGTGGTGGCCTAACTACGGCTACACTAGAAGAACAGTA
TTTGGTATCTGCGCTCTGCTGAAGCCAGTTACCTTCGGAAAAAGAGTTGGTAGCTCTTGATCCGGCAAAC
AAACCACCGCTGGTAGCGGTGGTTTTTTTGTTTGCAAGCAGCAGATTACGCGCAGAAAAAAAGGATCTCA
AGAAGATCCTTTGATCTTTTCTACGGGGTCTGACGCTCAGTGGAACGAAAACTCACGTTAAGGGATTTTG
GTCATGAGATTATCAAAAAGGATCTTCACCTAGATCCTTTTAAATTAAAAATGAAGTTTTAAATCAATCT
AAAGTATATATGAGTAAACTTGGTCTGACAGTTACCAATGCTTAATCAGTGAGGCACCTATCTCAGCGAT
CTGTCTATTTCGTTCATCCATAGTTGCCTGACTCCCCGTCGTGTAGATAACTACGATACGGGAGGGCTTA
CCATCTGGCCCCAGTGCTGCAATGATACCGCGAGACCCACGCTCACCGGCTCCAGATTTATCAGCAATAA
ACCAGCCAGCCGGAAGGGCCGAGCGCAGAAGTGGTCCTGCAACTTTATCCGCCTCCATCCAGTCTATTAA
TTGTTGCCGGGAAGCTAGAGTAAGTAGTTCGCCAGTTAATAGTTTGCGCAACGTTGTTGCCATTGCTACA
GGCATCGTGGTGTCACGCTCGTCGTTTGGTATGGCTTCATTCAGCTCCGGTTCCCAACGATCAAGGCGAG
TTACATGATCCCCCATGTTGTGCAAAAAAGCGGTTAGCTCCTTCGGTCCTCCGATCGTTGTCAGAAGTAA
GTTGGCCGCAGTGTTATCACTCATGGTTATGGCAGCACTGCATAATTCTCTTACTGTCATGCCATCCGTA
AGATGCTTTTCTGTGACTGGTGAGTACTCAACCAAGTCATTCTGAGAATAGTGTATGCGGCGACCGAGTT
GCTCTTGCCCGGCGTCAATACGGGATAATACCGCGCCACATAGCAGAACTTTAAAAGTGCTCATCATTGG
AAAACGTTCTTCGGGGCGAAAACTCTCAAGGATCTTACCGCTGTTGAGATCCAGTTCGATGTAACCCACT
CGTGCACCCAACTGATCTTCAGCATCTTTTACTTTCACCAGCGTTTCTGGGTGAGCAAAAACAGGAAGGC
AAAATGCCGCAAAAAAGGGAATAAGGGCGACACGGAAATGTTGAATACTCATACTCTTCCTTTTTCAATA
TTATTGAAGCATTTATCAGGGTTATTGTCTCATGAGCGGATACATATTTGAATGTATTTAGAAAAATAAA
CAAATAGGGGTTCCGCGCACATTTCCCCGAAAAGTGCCACCTGAACGAAGCATCTGTGCTTCATTTTGTA
GAACAAAAATGCAACGCGAGAGCGCTAATTTTTCAAACAAAGAATCTGAGCTGCATTTTTACAGAACAGA
AATGCAACGCGAAAGCGCTATTTTACCAACGAAGAATCTGTGCTTCATTTTTGTAAAACAAAAATGCAAC
GCGAGAGCGCTAATTTTTCAAACAAAGAATCTGAGCTGCATTTTTACAGAACAGAAATGCAACGCGAGAG
CGCTATTTTACCAACAAAGAATCTATACTTCTTTTTTGTTCTACAAAAATGCATCCCGAGAGCGCTATTT
TTCTAACAAAGCATCTTAGATTACTTTTTTTCTCCTTTGTGCGCTCTATAATGCAGTCTCTTGATAACTT
TTTGCACTGTAGGTCCGTTAAGGTTAGAAGAAGGCTACTTTGGTGTCTATTTTCTCTTCCATAAAAAAAG
CCTGACTCCACTTCCCGCGTTTACTGATTACTAGCGAAGCTGCGGGTGCATTTTTTCAAGATAAAGGCAT
CCCCGATTATATTCTATACCGATGTGGATTGCGCATACTTTGTGAACAGAAAGTGATAGCGTTGATGATT
CTTCATTGGTCAGAAAATTATGAACGGTTTCTTCTATTTTGTCTCTATATACTACGTATAGGAAATGTTT
ACATTTTCGTATTGTTTTCGATTCACTCTATGAATAGTTCTTACTACAATTTTTTTGTCTAAAGAGTAAT
ACTAGAGATAAACATAAAAAATGTAGAGGTCGAGTTTAGATGCAAGTTCAAGGAGCGAAAGGTGGATGGG
TAGGTTATATAGGGATATAGCACAGAGATATATAGCAAAGAGATACTTTTGAGCAATGTTTGTGGAAGCG
GTATTCGCAATATTTTAGTAGCTCGTTACAGTCCGGTGCGTTTTTGGTTTTTTGAAAGTGCGTCTTCAGA
GCGCTTTTGGTTTTCAAAAGCGCTCTGAAGTTCCTATACTTTCTAGAGAATAGGAACTTCGGAATAGGAA
CTTCAAAGCGTTTCCGAAAACGAGCGCTTCCGAAAATGCAACGCGAGCTGCGCACATACAGCTCACTGTT
CACGTCGCACCTATATCTGCGTGTTGCCTGTATATATATATACATGAGAAGAACGGCATAGTGCGTGTTT
ATGCTTAAATGCGTACTTATATGCGTCTATTTATGTAGGATGAAAGGTAGTCTAGTACCTCCTGTGATAT
TATCCCATTCCATGCGGGGTATCGTATGCTTCCTTCAGCACTACCCTTTAGCTGTTCTATATGCTGCCAC
TCCTCAATTGGATTAGTCTCATCCTTCAATGCTATCATTTCCTTTGATATTGGATCATACTAAGAAACCA
TTATTATCATGACATTAACCTATAAAAATAGGCGTATCACGAGGCCCTTTCGTCTCGCGCGTTTCGGTGA
TGACGGTGAAAACCTCTGACACATGCAGCTCCCGGAGACGGTCACAGCTTGTCTGTAAGCGGATGCCGGG
AGCAGACAAGCCCGTCAGGGCGCGTCAGCGGGTGTTGGCGGGTGTCGGGGCTGGCTTAACTATGCGGCAT
CAGAGCAGATTGTACTGAGAGTGCACCATACCACCTTTTCAATTCATCATTTTTTTTTTATTCTTTTTTT
TGATTTCGGTTTCCTTGAAATTTTTTTGATTCGGTAATCTCCGAACAGAAGGAAGAACGAAGGAAGGAGC
ACAGACTTAGATTGGTATATATACGCATATGTAGTGTTGAAGAAACATGAAATTGCCCAGTATTCTTAAC
CCAACTGCACAGAACAAAAACCTGCAGGAAACGAAGATAAATCATGTCGAAAGCTACATATAAGGAACGT
GCTGCTACTCATCCTAGTCCTGTTGCTGCCAAGCTATTTAATATCATGCACGAAAAGCAAACAAACTTGT
GTGCTTCATTGGATGTTCGTACCACCAAGGAATTACTGGAGTTAGTTGAAGCATTAGGTCCCAAAATTTG
TTTACTAAAAACACATGTGGATATCTTGACTGATTTTTCCATGGAGGGCACAGTTAAGCCGCTAAAGGCA
TTATCCGCCAAGTACAATTTTTTACTCTTCGAAGACAGAAAATTTGCTGACATTGGTAATACAGTCAAAT
TGCAGTACTCTGCGGGTGTATACAGAATAGCAGAATGGGCAGACATTACGAATGCACACGGTGTGGTGGG
CCCAGGTATTGTTAGCGGTTTGAAGCAGGCGGCAGAAGAAGTAACAAAGGAACCTAGAGGCCTTTTGATG
TTAGCAGAATTGTCATGCAAGGGCTCCCTATCTACTGGAGAATATACTAAGGGTACTGTTGACATTGCGA
AGAGCGACAAAGATTTTGTTATCGGCTTTATTGCTCAAAGAGACATGGGTGGAAGAGATGAAGGTTACGA
TTGGTTGATTATGACACCCGGTGTGGGTTTAGATGACAAGGGAGACGCATTGGGTCAACAGTATAGAACC
GTGGATGATGTGGTCTCTACAGGATCTGACATTATTATTGTTGGAAGAGGACTATTTGCAAAGGGAAGGG
ATGCTAAGGTAGAGGGTGAACGTTACAGAAAAGCAGGCTGGGAAGCATATTTGAGAAGATGCGGCCAGCA
AAACTAAAAAACTGTATTATAAGTAAATGCATGTATACTAAACTCACAAATTAGAGCTTCAATTTAATTA
TATCAGTTATTACCCTATGCGGTGTGAAATACCGCACAGATGCGTAAGGAGAAAATACCGCATCAGGAAA
TTGTAAGCGTTAATATTTTGTTAAAATTCGCGTTAAATTTTTGTTAAATCAGCTCATTTTTTAACCAATA
GGCCGAAATCGGCAAAATCCCTTATAAATCAAAAGAATAGACCGAGATAGGGT
[37 nt withheld, positions 6494-6530]
AAAGAACGTGGACTCCAACGTCAAAGG
[49 nt withheld, positions 6558-6606]
T
[91 nt withheld, positions 6608-6698]
G
[124 nt withheld, positions 6700-6823]
CCATTCGCCATTCAGGCTGCGCAACTGTTGGGAAGGGCGATCGGTGCGGGCCTCTTCGCTATTACGCCAG
CTGAATTGGAGCGACCTCATGCTATACCTGAGAAAGCAACCTGACCTACAGGAAAGAGTTACTCAAGAAT
AAGAATTTTCGTTTTAAAACCTAAGAGTCACTTTAAAATTTGTATACACTTATTTTTTTTATAACTTATT
TAATAATAAAAATCATAAATCATAAGAAATTCGCTTATTTAGAAGTGTCAACAACGTATCTACCAACGAT
TTGACCCTTTTCCATCTTTTCGTAAATTTCTGGCAAGGTAGACAAGCCGACAACCTTGATTGGAGACTTG
ACCAAACCTCTGGCGAAGAATTGTTAATTAAGAGCTCAGATCTTATCGTCGTCATCCTTGTAATCCATCG
ATACTAGTGCGGCCGCCCTTTAGTGAGGGTTGAATTCGAAT
Features (pLannotate 1.2.2; 18 found; start..end, strand, type, name):
      1..665     +  promoter       GAL1,10 promoter: GAL1 and GAL10 genes of S. cerevisiae; divergent inducible promoter, regulated by Gal4
    679..1397    +  CDS            mEYFP (fragment): enhanced YFP with monomerizing A206K mutation (Zacharias et al., 2002) mammalian codon-optimized
   1431..1620    +  terminator     CYC1 terminator: S. cerevisiae CYC1; transcription terminator for CYC1
   1623..1680    -  CDS            lacI (fragment): lac repressor; lacI; The lac repressor binds to the lac operator to inhibit transcription in E. coli. This inhibition can be relieved by adding lactose or isopropyl-β-D-thiogalactopyranoside (IPTG).
   1863..2451    -  rep_origin     ori: high-copy-number ColE1/pMB1/pBR322/pUC origin of replication
   2622..3482    -  CDS            AmpR: β-lactamase; bla; confers resistance to ampicillin, carbenicillin, and related antibiotics
   3483..3587    -  promoter       AmpR promoter: bla
   3614..4956    -  rep_origin     2μ ori: yeast 2μ plasmid origin of replication
   5024..5059    +  CDS            rop (fragment): Rop protein, which maintains plasmids at low copy number; rop
   5161..5210    +  misc_feature   bom (fragment): basis of mobility region from pBR322
   5218..5433    +  promoter       URA3 promoter: S. cerevisiae URA3
   5434..6237    +  CDS            URA3: orotidine-5'-phosphate decarboxylase, required for uracil biosynthesis; S. cerevisiae URA3; yeast auxotrophic marker, counterselectable with 5-fluoroorotic acid (5-FOA)
   6316..6367    +  misc_feature   bom (fragment): basis of mobility region from pBR322
   6395..6823    -  rep_origin     f1 ori (sequence partly withheld): f1 bacteriophage origin of replication; arrow indicates direction of (+) strand synthesis
   6827..6896    -  CDS            lacZα (fragment): LacZα fragment of β-galactosidase; lacZ fragment
   6902..7067    -  terminator     ADH1 terminator: S. cerevisiae ADH1; transcription terminator for the S. cerevisiae alcohol dehydrogenase 1 (ADH1) gene
   7071..7193    -  CDS            ADH1 (fragment): ADH1_YEAST - Also known as ADC1. Experimental evidence at protein level: Swiss-Prot protein existence level 1. This isozyme preferentially catalyzes the conversion of primary unbranched alcohols to their corresponding aldehydes. Also shows activity toward secondary alcohols. From Saccharomyces cerevisiae (strain ATCC 204508 / S288c) (Baker's yeast).
   7212..7238    -  CDS            3xFLAG (fragment): three tandem FLAG® epitope tags
