[The description below was written by a language model from this plasmid's Addgene catalogue record and pLannotate feature annotations shown in this document.]
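Description:
pESC/mCitrine is a yeast episomal expression plasmid built on the commercial pESC-URA backbone, a yeast/E. coli shuttle vector of about 7.3 kb. In Saccharomyces cerevisiae it replicates from the 2μ origin and is maintained by the URA3 auxotrophic marker, which complements uracil auxotrophy and can be counterselected with 5-fluoroorotic acid. In E. coli it is propagated through a ColE1/pUC-type origin with ampicillin selection from the β-lactamase gene. The catalogue lists it as low copy, although the annotated origin is of the high-copy type. An f1 origin is also present, along with short backbone remnants annotated as fragments of lacI, lacZα, rop and bom.

The payload is a roughly 720 bp synthetic mCitrine coding sequence, a monomeric yellow fluorescent protein derived from Aequorea victoria GFP, inserted by Gibson assembly. It sits on the GAL1 side of the divergent GAL1,10 promoter and is followed by the CYC1 terminator, so expression is galactose-inducible through Gal4. The opposite, GAL10-facing side of the promoter retains the backbone's second expression position, with a FLAG epitope fragment and the ADH1 terminator, but no second gene is annotated there. Two sequence records are given, a 7,291 nt depositor sequence and a 7,284 nt sequencing result. They show the same features in the same order from different start points, and the fluorescent protein is called mCitrine in one and an mEYFP fragment in the other, reflecting how similar these variants are.

The recorded purpose is simply GAL1-controlled mCitrine expression in yeast. The associated publication concerns membrane-bound protein scaffolding with the thylakoid protein CURT1A, which suggests use as an unfused fluorescent control, though the record does not state this.
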