Addgene plasmid #117996: pESC/mCitrine
Purpose: Expression of mCitrine controlled by the Gal1 promoter
Depositing lab: Mathias Pribil. Depositing organization: University of Copenhagen. Publication: Membrane-bound protein scaffolding in diverse hosts using thylakoid protein CURT1A. Behrendorff JBYH, Sandoval-Ibanez OA, Sharma A, Pribil M. ACS Synth Biol. 2019 Mar 18. doi: 10.1021/acssynbio.8b00418. PubMed 30884945.
Backbone
  Vector backbone: pESC-URA
  Backbone manufacturer: Agilent Technologies
  Backbone size w/o insert (bp): 6571
  Total vector size (bp): 7291
  Vector type: Yeast Expression ; Yeast/bacteria binary vector
  Selectable markers: URA3
Growth in bacteria
  Bacterial resistance: Ampicillin, 100 μg/mL
  Growth temperature: 37°C
  Growth strain: DH5alpha
  Copy number: Low Copy
Gene/Insert
  Gene/Insert name: mCitrine
  Species: Synthetic
  Insert size (bp): 720
  Promoter: Gal1
  Cloning method: Gibson Cloning
  Sequencing primers: 5′ AATATACCTCTATACTTTAACGTC
Resource information
  A portion of this plasmid was derived from a plasmid made by: The mCitrine coding sequence was originally obtained from the pET mCitrine LIC cloning vector (a gift from Scott Gradia (Addgene plasmid # 29771)).
Terms and licenses: Academic/Nonprofit Terms; Industry Terms: Not Available to Industry
How to cite: pESC/mCitrine was a gift from Mathias Pribil (Addgene plasmid # 117996 ; http://n2t.net/addgene:117996 ; RRID:Addgene_117996)
